>Addgene plasmid #125792 | pDisplay-mgSrtA | depositor full sequence | sequence record 240827 | pDisplay-mgSrtA sequence 5749 bps
GCGCGCGTTGACATTGATTATTGACTAGTTATTAATAGTAATCAATTACGGGGTCATTAGTTCATAGCCC
ATATATGGAGTTCCGCGTTACATAACTTACGGTAAATGGCCCGCCTGGCTGACCGCCCAACGACCCCCGC
CCATTGACGTCAATAATGACGTATGTTCCCATAGTAACGCCAATAGGGACTTTCCATTGACGTCAATGGG
TGGACTATTTACGGTAAACTGCCCACTTGGCAGTACATCAAGTGTATCATATGCCAAGTACGCCCCCTAT
TGACGTCAATGACGGTAAATGGCCCGCCTGGCATTATGCCCAGTACATGACCTTATGGGACTTTCCTACT
TGGCAGTACATCTACGTATTAGTCATCGCTATTACCATGGTGATGCGGTTTTGGCAGTACATCAATGGGC
GTGGATAGCGGTTTGACTCACGGGGATTTCCAAGTCTCCACCCCATTGACGTCAATGGGAGTTTGTTTTG
GCACCAAAATCAACGGGACTTTCCAAAATGTCGTAACAACTCCGCCCCATTGACGCAAATGGGCGGTAGG
CGTGTACGGTGGGAGGTCTATATAAGCAGAGCTCTCTGGCTAACTAGAGAACCCACTGCTTACTGGCTTA
TCGAAATTAATACGACTCACTATAGGGAGACCCAAGCTTGGTACCGAGCTCGGATCCACTAGTAACGGCC
GCCAGTGTGCTGGAATTCGGCTTGGGGATATCCACCATGGAGACAGACACACTCCTGCTATGGGTACTGC
TGCTCTGGGTTCCAGGTTCCACTGGTGACTACAAGGACGACGACGACAAGGGAAGCGGACTGGAGCAGGC
AAAGCCACAGATACCCAAGGACAAGAGCAAGGTGGCAGGATACATAGAGATACCAGACGCTGACATAAAA
GAGCCCGTGTACCCCGGACCCGCCACAAGAGAACAACTGAACAGAGGAGTGTCCTTCGCCAAAGAAAACC
AGAGCCTGGACGACCAAAACATCAGCATCGCCGGCCACACCTTCATCGGAAGACCCAACTACCAGTTCAC
CAACCTGAAGGCCGCCAAAAAGGGAAGCATGGTGTACTTCAAGGTGGGCAACGAAACCAGAAAATACAAG
ATGACCTCCATAAGAAACGTGAAGCCCACCGCCGTGGGCGTCCTGGACGAACAAAAGGGAAAGGACAAGC
AGCTGACCCTGATCACCTGCGATGATCTGAACAGAGAAACCGGCGTGTGGGAGACCAGAAAAATCCTGGT
GGCCACAGAAGTGAAGGGATCTACAAGCGGGAGCGGGAAGCCCGGCAGCGGAGAAGGAAGCACAAAGGGA
GCTGTGGGCCAGGACACGCAGGAGGTCATCGTGGTGCCACACTCCTTGCCCTTTAAGGTGGTGGTGATCT
CAGCCATCCTGGCCCTGGTGGTGCTCACCATCATCTCCCTTATCATCCTCATCATGCTTTGGCAGAAGAA
GCCACGTTAGGCGGCCGCTCGAGATCAGCCTCGACTGTGCCTTCTAGTTGCCAGCCATCTGTTGTTTGCC
CCTCCCCCGTGCCTTCCTTGACCCTGGAAGGTGCCACTCCCACTGTCCTTTCCTAATAAAATGAGGAAAT
TGCATCGCATTGTCTGAGTAGGTGTCATTCTATTCTGGGGGGTGGGGTGGGGCAGGACAGCAAGGGGGAG
GATTGGGAAGACAATAGCAGGCATGCTGGGGATGCGGTGGGCTCTATGGCTTCTGAGGCGGAAAGAACCA
GTGGCGGTAATACGGTTATCCACAGAATCAGGGGATAACGCAGGAAAGAACATGTGAGCAAAAGGCCAGC
AAAAGGCCAGGAACCGTAAAAAGGCCGCGTTGCTGGCGTTTTTCCATAGGCTCCGCCCCCCTGACGAGCA
TCACAAAAATCGACGCTCAAGTCAGAGGTGGCGAAACCCGACAGGACTATAAAGATACCAGGCGTTTCCC
CCTGGAAGCTCCCTCGTGCGCTCTCCTGTTCCGACCCTGCCGCTTACCGGATACCTGTCCGCCTTTCTCC
CTTCGGGAAGCGTGGCGCTTTCTCATAGCTCACGCTGTAGGTATCTCAGTTCGGTGTAGGTCGTTCGCTC
CAAGCTGGGCTGTGTGCACGAACCCCCCGTTCAGCCCGACCGCTGCGCCTTATCCGGTAACTATCGTCTT
GAGTCCAACCCGGTAAGACACGACTTATCGCCACTGGCAGCAGCCACTGGTAACAGGATTAGCAGAGCGA
GGTATGTAGGCGGTGCTACAGAGTTCTTGAAGTGGTGGCCTAACTACGGCTACACTAGAAGGACAGTATT
TGGTATCTGCGCTCTGCTGAAGCCAGTTACCTTCGGAAAAAGAGTTGGTAGCTCTTGATCCGGCAAACAA
ACCACCGCTGGTAGCGGTGGTTTTTTTGTTTGCAAGCAGCAGATTACGCGCAGAAAAAAAGGATCTCAAG
AAGATCCTTTGATCTTTTCTACGGGGTCTGACGCTCAGTGGAACGAAAACTCACGTTAAGGGATTTTGGT
CATGAGATTATCAAAAAGGATCTTCACCTAGATCCTTTTAAATTAAAAATGAAGTTTTAAATCAATCTAA
AGTATATATGAGTAACCTGAGGCTATGGCAGGGCCTGCCGCCCCGACGTTGGCTGCGAGCCCTGGGCCTT
CACCCGAACTTGGGGGGTGGGGTGGGGAAAAGGAAGAAACGCGGGCGTATTGGCCCCAATGGGGTCTCGG
TGGGGTATCGACAGAGTGCCAGCCCTGGGACCGAACCCCGCGTTTATGAACAAACGACCCAACACCGTGC
GTTTTATTCTGTCTTTTTATTGCCGTCATAGCGCGGGTTCCTTCCGGTATTGTCTCCTTCCGTGTTTCAG
TTAGCCTCCCCCTAGGGTGGGCGAAGAACTCCAGCATGAGATCCCCGCGCTGGAGGATCATCCAGCCGGC
GTCCCGGAAAACGATTCCGAAGCCCAACCTTTCATAGAAGGCGGCGGTGGAATCGAAATCTCGTGATGGC
AGGTTGGGCGTCGCTTGGTCGGTCATTTCGAACCCCAGAGTCCCGCTCAGAAGAACTCGTCAAGAAGGCG
ATAGAAGGCGATGCGCTGCGAATCGGGAGCGGCGATACCGTAAAGCACGAGGAAGCGGTCAGCCCATTCG
CCGCCAAGCTCTTCAGCAATATCACGGGTAGCCAACGCTATGTCCTGATAGCGGTCCGCCACACCCAGCC
GGCCACAGTCGATGAATCCAGAAAAGCGGCCATTTTCCACCATGATATTCGGCAAGCAGGCATCGCCATG
GGTCACGACGAGATCCTCGCCGTCGGGCATGCTCGCCTTGAGCCTGGCGAACAGTTCGGCTGGCGCGAGC
CCCTGATGCTCTTGATCATCCTGATCGACAAGACCGGCTTCCATCCGAGTACGTGCTCGCTCGATGCGAT
GTTTCGCTTGGTGGTCGAATGGGCAGGTAGCCGGATCAAGCGTATGCAGCCGCCGCATTGCATCAGCCAT
GATGGATACTTTCTCGGCAGGAGCAAGGTGAGATGACAGGAGATCCTGCCCCGGCACTTCGCCCAATAGC
AGCCAGTCCCTTCCCGCTTCAGTGACAACGTCGAGCACAGCTGCGCAAGGAACGCCCGTCGTGGCCAGCC
ACGATAGCCGCGCTGCCTCGTCTTGCAGTTCATTCAGGGCACCGGACAGGTCGGTCTTGACAAAAAGAAC
CGGGCGCCCCTGCGCTGACAGCCGGAACACGGCGGCATCAGAGCAGCCGATTGTCTGTTGTGCCCAGTCA
TAGCCGAATAGCCTCTCCACCCAAGCGGCCGGAGAACCTGCGTGCAATCCATCTTGTTCAATCATGCGAA
ACGATCCTCATCCTGTCTCTTGATCGATCTTTGCAAAAGCCTAGGCCTCCAAAAAAGCCTCCTCACTACT
TCTGGAATAGCTCAGAGGCCGAGGAGGCGGCCTCGGCCTCTGCATAAATAAAAAAAATTAGTCAGCCATG
GGGCGGAGAATGGGCGGAACTGGGCGGAGTTAGGGGCGGGATGGGCGGAGTTAGGGGCGGGACTATGGTT
GCTGACTAATTGAGATGCATGCTTTGCATACTTCTGCCTGCTGGGGAGCCTGGGGACTTTCCACACCTGG
TTGCTGACTAATTGAGATGCATGCTTTGCATACTTCTGCCTGCTGGGGAGCCTGGGGACTTTCCACACCC
TAACTGACACACATTCCACAGCTGGTTCTTTCCGCCTCAGGACTCTTCCTTTTTCAATAAATCAATCTAA
AGTATATATGAGTAAACTTGGTCTGACAGTTACCAATGCTTAATCAGTGAGGCACCTATCTCAGCGATCT
GTCTATTTCGTTCATCCATAGTTGCCTGACTCCCCGTCGTGTAGATAACTACGATACGGGAGGGCTTACC
ATCTGGCCCCAGTGCTGCAATGATACCGCGAGACCCACGCTCACCGGCTCCAGATTTATCAGCAATAAAC
CAGCCAGCCGGAAGGGCCGAGCGCAGAAGTGGTCCTGCAACTTTATCCGCCTCCATCCAGTCTATTAATT
GTTGCCGGGAAGCTAGAGTAAGTAGTTCGCCAGTTAATAGTTTGCGCAACGTTGTTGCCATTGCTACAGG
CATCGTGGTGTCACGCTCGTCGTTTGGTATGGCTTCATTCAGCTCCGGTTCCCAACGATCAAGGCGAGTT
ACATGATCCCCCATGTTGTGCAAAAAAGCGGTTAGCTCCTTCGGTCCTCCGATCGTTGTCAGAAGTAAGT
TGGCCGCAGTGTTATCACTCATGGTTATGGCAGCACTGCATAATTCTCTTACTGTCATGCCATCCGTAAG
ATGCTTTTCTGTGACTGGTGAGTACTCAACCAAGTCATTCTGAGAATAGTGTATGCGGCGACCGAGTTGC
TCTTGCCCGGCGTCAATACGGGATAATACCGCGCCACATAGCAGAACTTTAAAAGTGCTCATCATTGGAA
AACGTTCTTCGGGGCGAAAACTCTCAAGGATCTTACCGCTGTTGAGATCCAGTTCGATGTAACCCACTCG
TGCACCCAACTGATCTTCAGCATCTTTTACTTTCACCAGCGTTTCTGGGTGAGCAAAAACAGGAAGGCAA
AATGCCGCAAAAAAGGGAATAAGGGCGACACGGAAATGTTGAATACTCATACTCTTCCTTTTTCAATATT
ATTGAAGCATTTATCAGGGTTATTGTCTCATGAGCGGATACATATTTGAATGTATTTAGAAAAATAAACA
AATAGGGGTTCCGCGCACATTTCCCCGAAAAGTGCCACCTG
[124 nt withheld, positions 5292-5415]
C
[91 nt withheld, positions 5417-5507]
A
[49 nt withheld, positions 5509-5557]
CCTTTGACGTTGGAGTCCACGTTCTTT
[37 nt withheld, positions 5585-5621]
ACCCTATCTCGGTCTATTCTTTTGATTTATAAGGGATTTTGCCGATTTCGGCCTATTGGTTAAAAAATGA
GCTGATTTAACAAAAATTTAACGCGAATTTTAACAAAATATTAACGCTTACAATTTAC
Features (pLannotate 1.2.2; 20 found; start..end, strand, type, name):
     10..389     +  enhancer       CMV enhancer: human cytomegalovirus immediate early enhancer
    390..593     +  promoter       CMV promoter: human cytomegalovirus (CMV) immediate early promoter
    589..622     +  LTR            5' LTR (truncated) (fragment): truncated 5' long terminal repeat (LTR) from HIV-1
    638..656     +  promoter       T7 promoter: promoter for bacteriophage T7 RNA polymerase
    737..799     +  sig_peptide    Igκ leader: leader sequence from mouse immunoglobulin κ light chain
    800..820     +  CDS            FLAG (fragment): FLAG® epitope tag, followed by an enterokinase cleavage site
    833..1276    +  CDS            srtA (fragment): SRTA_STAA8 - Experimental evidence at protein level: Swiss-Prot protein existence level 1. Transpeptidase that anchors surface proteins to the cell wall (PubMed:10427003, PubMed:10446208, PubMed:10535938, PubMed:11714722, PubMed:14769030, PubMed:15247224). Recognizes and modifies its substrate by proteolytic cleavage of a C-terminal sorting signal. Following cleavage, a covalent intermediate is formed via a thioester bond between the sortase and its substrate, which is then transferred and covalently attached to the cell wall (PubMed:10446208, PubMed:10535938, PubMed:11714722, PubMed:14769030,
   1331..1477    +  CDS            PDGFRβ TM domain: transmembrane domain from platelet derived growth factor receptor beta
   1505..1729    +  polyA_signal   bGH poly(A) signal: bovine growth hormone polyadenylation signal
   1733..1751    +  promoter       SV40 promoter (fragment): SV40 enhancer and early promoter
   1861..2449    -  rep_origin     ori: high-copy-number ColE1/pMB1/pBR322/pUC origin of replication
   2671..2687    +  polyA_signal   bGH poly(A) signal (fragment): bovine growth hormone polyadenylation signal
   2778..2825    -  polyA_signal   HSV TK poly(A) signal: herpes simplex virus thymidine kinase polyadenylation signal (Cole and Stacy, 1985)
   2884..3036    -  CDS            ble (fragment): BLE_KLEPN - Experimental evidence at protein level: Swiss-Prot protein existence level 1. Binding protein with a strong affinity to the bleomycin family of antibiotics. Binds to CL990; an antimitotic-antibiotic compound. From Klebsiella pneumoniae.
   3057..3845    -  CDS            NeoR/KanR: aminoglycoside phosphotransferase confers resistance to neomycin, kanamycin, and G418 (Geneticin®)
   3880..4240    -  promoter       SV40 promoter: SV40 enhancer and early promoter
   4242..4259    -  promoter       AmpR promoter (fragment): bla
   4300..5160    -  CDS            AmpR: β-lactamase; bla; confers resistance to ampicillin, carbenicillin, and related antibiotics
   5161..5265    -  promoter       AmpR promoter: bla
   5292..5720    +  rep_origin     f1 ori (sequence partly withheld): f1 bacteriophage origin of replication; arrow indicates direction of (+) strand synthesis
