>Addgene plasmid #125792 | pDisplay-mgSrtA | addgene full sequence | sequence record 258287 | Addgene NGS Result
CCCGGACCCGCCACAAGAGAACAACTGAACAGAGGAGTGTCCTTCGCCAAAGAAAACCAGAGCCTGGACG
ACCAAAACATCAGCATCGCCGGCCACACCTTCATCGGAAGACCCAACTACCAGTTCACCAACCTGAAGGC
CGCCAAAAAGGGAAGCATGGTGTACTTCAAGGTGGGCAACGAAACCAGAAAATACAAGATGACCTCCATA
AGAAACGTGAAGCCCACCGCCGTGGGCGTCCTGGACGAACAAAAGGGAAAGGACAAGCAGCTGACCCTGA
TCACCTGCGATGATCTGAACAGAGAAACCGGCGTGTGGGAGACCAGAAAAATCCTGGTGGCCACAGAAGT
GAAGGGATCTACAAGCGGGAGCGGGAAGCCCGGCAGCGGAGAAGGAAGCACAAAGGGAGCTGTGGGCCAG
GACACGCAGGAGGTCATCGTGGTGCCACACTCCTTGCCCTTTAAGGTGGTGGTGATCTCAGCCATCCTGG
CCCTGGTGGTGCTCACCATCATCTCCCTTATCATCCTCATCATGCTTTGGCAGAAGAAGCCACGTTAGGC
GGCCGCTCGAGATCAGCCTCGACTGTGCCTTCTAGTTGCCAGCCATCTGTTGTTTGCCCCTCCCCCGTGC
CTTCCTTGACCCTGGAAGGTGCCACTCCCACTGTCCTTTCCTAATAAAATGAGGAAATTGCATCGCATTG
TCTGAGTAGGTGTCATTCTATTCTGGGGGGTGGGGTGGGGCAGGACAGCAAGGGGGAGGATTGGGAAGAC
AATAGCAGGCATGCTGGGGATGCGGTGGGCTCTATGGCTTCTGAGGCGGAAAGAACCAGTGGCGGTAATA
CGGTTATCCACAGAATCAGGGGATAACGCAGGAAAGAACATGTGAGCAAAAGGCCAGCAAAAGGCCAGGA
ACCGTAAAAAGGCCGCGTTGCTGGCGTTTTTCCATAGGCTCCGCCCCCCTGACGAGCATCACAAAAATCG
ACGCTCAAGTCAGAGGTGGCGAAACCCGACAGGACTATAAAGATACCAGGCGTTTCCCCCTGGAAGCTCC
CTCGTGCGCTCTCCTGTTCCGACCCTGCCGCTTACCGGATACCTGTCCGCCTTTCTCCCTTCGGGAAGCG
TGGCGCTTTCTCATAGCTCACGCTGTAGGTATCTCAGTTCGGTGTAGGTCGTTCGCTCCAAGCTGGGCTG
TGTGCACGAACCCCCCGTTCAGCCCGACCGCTGCGCCTTATCCGGTAACTATCGTCTTGAGTCCAACCCG
GTAAGACACGACTTATCGCCACTGGCAGCAGCCACTGGTAACAGGATTAGCAGAGCGAGGTATGTAGGCG
GTGCTACAGAGTTCTTGAAGTGGTGGCCTAACTACGGCTACACTAGAAGAACAGTATTTGGTATCTGCGC
TCTGCTGAAGCCAGTTACCTTCGGAAAAAGAGTTGGTAGCTCTTGATCCGGCAAACAAACCACCGCTGGT
AGCGGTGGTTTTTTTGTTTGCAAGCAGCAGATTACGCGCAGAAAAAAAGGATCTCAAGAAGATCCTTTGA
TCTTTTCTACGGGGTCTGACGCTCAGTGGAACGAAAACTCACGTTAAGGGATTTTGGTCATGAGATTATC
AAAAAGGATCTTCACCTAGATCCTTTTAAATTAAAAATGAAGTTTTAAATCAATCTAAAGTATATATGAG
TAACCTGAGGCTATGGCAGGGCCTGCCGCCCCGACGTTGGCTGCGAGCCCTGGGCCTTCACCCGAACTTG
GGGGGTGGGGTGGGGAAAAGGAAGAAACGCGGGCGTATTGGCCCCAATGGGGTCTCGGTGGGGTATCGAC
AGAGTGCCAGCCCTGGGACCGAACCCCGCGTTTATGAACAAACGACCCAACACCGTGCGTTTTATTCTGT
CTTTTTATTGCCGTCATAGCGCGGGTTCCTTCCGGTATTGTCTCCTTCCGTGTTTCAGTTAGCCTCCCCC
TAGGGTGGGCGAAGAACTCCAGCATGAGATCCCCGCGCTGGAGGATCATCCAGCCGGCGTCCCGGAAAAC
GATTCCGAAGCCCAACCTTTCATAGAAGGCGGCGGTGGAATCGAAATCTCGTGATGGCAGGTTGGGCGTC
GCTTGGTCGGTCATTTCGAACCCCAGAGTCCCGCTCAGAAGAACTCGTCAAGAAGGCGATAGAAGGCGAT
GCGCTGCGAATCGGGAGCGGCGATACCGTAAAGCACGAGGAAGCGGTCAGCCCATTCGCCGCCAAGCTCT
TCAGCAATATCACGGGTAGCCAACGCTATGTCCTGATAGCGGTCCGCCACACCCAGCCGGCCACAGTCGA
TGAATCCAGAAAAGCGGCCATTTTCCACCATGATATTCGGCAAGCAGGCATCGCCATGGGTCACGACGAG
ATCCTCGCCGTCGGGCATGCTCGCCTTGAGCCTGGCGAACAGTTCGGCTGGCGCGAGCCCCTGATGCTCT
TCGTCCAGATCATCCTGATCGACAAGACCGGCTTCCATCCGAGTACGTGCTCGCTCGATGCGATGTTTCG
CTTGGTGGTCGAATGGGCAGGTAGCCGGATCAAGCGTATGCAGCCGCCGCATTGCATCAGCCATGATGGA
TACTTTCTCGGCAGGAGCAAGGTGAGATGACAGGAGATCCTGCCCCGGCACTTCGCCCAATAGCAGCCAG
TCCCTTCCCGCTTCAGTGACAACGTCGAGCACAGCTGCGCAAGGAACGCCCGTCGTGGCCAGCCACGATA
GCCGCGCTGCCTCGTCTTGCAGTTCATTCAGGGCACCGGACAGGTCGGTCTTGACAAAAAGAACCGGGCG
CCCCTGCGCTGACAGCCGGAACACGGCGGCATCAGAGCAGCCGATTGTCTGTTGTGCCCAGTCATAGCCG
AATAGCCTCTCCACCCAAGCGGCCGGAGAACCTGCGTGCAATCCATCTTGTTCAATCATGCGAAACGATC
CTCATCCTGTCTCTTGATCGATCTTTGCAAAAGCCTAGGCCTCCAAAAAAGCCTCCTCACTACTTCTGGA
ATAGCTCAGAGGCCGGGCCTCGGCCTCTGCATAAATAAAAAAAATTAGTCAGCCATGGGGCGGAGAATGG
GCGGAACTGGGCGGAGTTAGGGGCGGGATGGGCGGAGTTAGGGGCGGGACTATGGTTGCTGACTAATTGA
GATGCATGCTTTGCATACTTCTGCCTGCTGGGGAGCCTGGGGACTTTCCACACCTGGTTGCTGACTAATT
GAGATGCATGCTTTGCATACTTCTGCCTGCTGGGGAGCCTGGGGACTTTCCACACCCTAACTGACACACA
TTCCACAGCTGGTTCTTTCCGCCTCAGGACTCTTCCTTTTTCAATAAATCAATCTAAAGTATATATGAGT
AAACTTGGTCTGACAGTTACCAATGCTTAATCAGTGAGGCACCTATCTCAGCGATCTGTCTATTTCGTTC
ATCCATAGTTGCCTGACTCCCCGTCGTGTAGATAACTACGATACGGGAGGGCTTACCATCTGGCCCCAGT
GCTGCAATGATACCGCGAGACCCACGCTCACCGGCTCCAGATTTATCAGCAATAAACCAGCCAGCCGGAA
GGGCCGAGCGCAGAAGTGGTCCTGCAACTTTATCCGCCTCCATCCAGTCTATTAATTGTTGCCGGGAAGC
TAGAGTAAGTAGTTCGCCAGTTAATAGTTTGCGCAACGTTGTTGCCATTGCTACAGGCATCGTGGTGTCA
CGCTCGTCGTTTGGTATGGCTTCATTCAGCTCCGGTTCCCAACGATCAAGGCGAGTTACATGATCCCCCA
TGTTGTGCAAAAAAGCGGTTAGCTCCTTCGGTCCTCCGATCGTTGTCAGAAGTAAGTTGGCCGCAGTGTT
ATCACTCATGGTTATGGCAGCACTGCATAATTCTCTTACTGTCATGCCATCCGTAAGATGCTTTTCTGTG
ACTGGTGAGTACTCAACCAAGTCATTCTGAGAATAGTGTATGCGGCGACCGAGTTGCTCTTGCCCGGCGT
CAATACGGGATAATACCGCGCCACATAGCAGAACTTTAAAAGTGCTCATCATTGGAAAACGTTCTTCGGG
GCGAAAACTCTCAAGGATCTTACCGCTGTTGAGATCCAGTTCGATGTAACCCACTCGTGCACCCAACTGA
TCTTCAGCATCTTTTACTTTCACCAGCGTTTCTGGGTGAGCAAAAACAGGAAGGCAAAATGCCGCAAAAA
AGGGAATAAGGGCGACACGGAAATGTTGAATACTCATACTCTTCCTTTTTCAATATTATTGAAGCATTTA
TCAGGGTTATTGTCTCATGAGCGGATACATATTTGAATGTATTTAGAAAAATAAACAAATAGGGGTTCCG
CGCACATTTCCCCGAAAAGTGCCACCTG
[124 nt withheld, positions 4369-4492]
C
[91 nt withheld, positions 4494-4584]
A
[49 nt withheld, positions 4586-4634]
CCTTTGACGTTGGAGTCCACGTTCTTT
[37 nt withheld, positions 4662-4698]
ACCCTATCTCGGTCTATTCTTTTGATTTATAAGGGATTTTGCCGATTTCGGCCTATTGGTTAAAAAATGA
GCTGATTTAACAAAAATTTAACGCGAATTTTAACAAAATATTAACGCTTACAATTTACGCGCGCGTTGAC
ATTGATTATTGACTAGTTATTAATAGTAATCAATTACGGGGTCATTAGTTCATAGCCCATATATGGAGTT
CCGCGTTACATAACTTACGGTAAATGGCCCGCCTGGCTGACCGCCCAACGACCCCCGCCCATTGACGTCA
ATAATGACGTATGTTCCCATAGTAACGCCAATAGGGACTTTCCATTGACGTCAATGGGTGGAGTATTTAC
GGTAAACTGCCCACTTGGCAGTACATCAAGTGTATCATATGCCAAGTACGCCCCCTATTGACGTCAATGA
CGGTAAATGGCCCGCCTGGCATTATGCCCAGTACATGACCTTATGGGACTTTCCTACTTGGCAGTACATC
TACGTATTAGTCATCGCTATTACCATGGTGATGCGGTTTTGGCAGTACATCAATGGGCGTGGATAGCGGT
TTGACTCACGGGGATTTCCAAGTCTCCACCCCATTGACGTCAATGGGAGTTTGTTTTGGCACCAAAATCA
ACGGGACTTTCCAAAATGTCGTAACAACTCCGCCCCATTGACGCAAATGGGCGGTAGGCGTGTACGGTGG
GAGGTCTATATAAGCAGAGCTCTCTGGCTAACTAGAGAACCCACTGCTTACTGGCTTATCGAAATTAATA
CGACTCACTATAGGGAGACCCAAGCTTGGTACCGAGCTCGGATCCACTAGTAACGGCCGCCAGTGTGCTG
GAATTCGGCTTGGGGATATCCACCATGGAGACAGACACACTCCTGCTATGGGTACTGCTGCTCTGGGTTC
CAGGTTCCACTGGTGACTACAAGGACGACGACGACAAGGGAAGCGGACTGGAGCAGGCAAAGCCACAGAT
ACCCAAGGACAAGAGCAAGGTGGCAGGATACATAGAGATACCAGACGCTGACATAAAAGAGCCCGTGTAC
Features (pLannotate 1.2.2; 20 found; start..end, strand, type, name):
    409..555     +  CDS            PDGFRβ TM domain: transmembrane domain from platelet derived growth factor receptor beta
    583..807     +  polyA_signal   bGH poly(A) signal: bovine growth hormone polyadenylation signal
    811..829     +  promoter       SV40 promoter (fragment): SV40 enhancer and early promoter
    939..1527    -  rep_origin     ori: high-copy-number ColE1/pMB1/pBR322/pUC origin of replication
   1749..1765    +  polyA_signal   bGH poly(A) signal (fragment): bovine growth hormone polyadenylation signal
   1856..1903    -  polyA_signal   HSV TK poly(A) signal: herpes simplex virus thymidine kinase polyadenylation signal (Cole and Stacy, 1985)
   1962..2114    -  CDS            ble (fragment): BLE_KLEPN - Experimental evidence at protein level: Swiss-Prot protein existence level 1. Binding protein with a strong affinity to the bleomycin family of antibiotics. Binds to CL990; an antimitotic-antibiotic compound. From Klebsiella pneumoniae.
   2135..2929    -  CDS            NeoR/KanR: aminoglycoside phosphotransferase from Tn5; aph(3')-II (or nptII); confers resistance to neomycin, kanamycin, and G418 (Geneticin®)
   2964..3317    -  promoter       SV40 promoter: SV40 enhancer and early promoter
   3319..3336    -  promoter       AmpR promoter (fragment): bla
   3377..4237    -  CDS            AmpR: β-lactamase; bla; confers resistance to ampicillin, carbenicillin, and related antibiotics
   4238..4342    -  promoter       AmpR promoter: bla
   4369..4797    +  rep_origin     f1 ori (sequence partly withheld): f1 bacteriophage origin of replication; arrow indicates direction of (+) strand synthesis
   4836..5215    +  enhancer       CMV enhancer: human cytomegalovirus immediate early enhancer
   5216..5419    +  promoter       CMV promoter: human cytomegalovirus (CMV) immediate early promoter
   5415..5448    +  LTR            5' LTR (truncated) (fragment): truncated 5' long terminal repeat (LTR) from HIV-1
   5464..5482    +  promoter       T7 promoter: promoter for bacteriophage T7 RNA polymerase
   5563..5625    +  sig_peptide    Igκ leader: leader sequence from mouse immunoglobulin κ light chain
   5626..5646    +  CDS            FLAG (fragment): FLAG® epitope tag, followed by an enterokinase cleavage site
   5659..354     +  CDS            srtA (fragment) (across the origin): SRTA_STAA8 - Experimental evidence at protein level: Swiss-Prot protein existence level 1. Transpeptidase that anchors surface proteins to the cell wall (PubMed:10427003, PubMed:10446208, PubMed:10535938, PubMed:11714722, PubMed:14769030, PubMed:15247224). Recognizes and modifies its substrate by proteolytic cleavage of a C-terminal sorting signal. Following cleavage, a covalent intermediate is formed via a thioester bond between the sortase and its substrate, which is then transferred and covalently attached to the cell wall (PubMed:10446208, PubMed:10535938, PubMed:11714722, PubMed:14769030,
