[The description below was written by a language model from this plasmid's Addgene catalogue record and pLannotate feature annotations shown in this document.]
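Description:
pDisplay-mgSrtA is a mammalian expression plasmid built on the pDisplay backbone, a vector designed to present a protein of interest on the outer face of the plasma membrane. It is maintained in E. coli as a high-copy plasmid through a ColE1/pUC-type origin and selected with ampicillin via the β-lactamase gene; an f1 origin is also present. For mammalian selection the backbone carries an SV40 promoter-driven NeoR/KanR cassette with an HSV TK polyadenylation signal. However, the depositor notes a coding difference in this marker relative to the reference sequence, with unknown functional consequence. The plasmid is therefore considered reliable for transient transfection, but G418 resistance should be verified before it is used to make stable lines.

The expression cassette is driven by the CMV enhancer and immediate early promoter, with a T7 promoter downstream, and terminates in the bGH polyadenylation signal. The open reading frame begins with the mouse Igκ leader, which directs the protein into the secretory pathway. This is followed by a partial match to the FLAG epitope, then the mgSrtA insert, annotated as a fragment related to Staphylococcus aureus sortase A and listed as synthetic, and finally the PDGFRβ transmembrane domain, which anchors the enzyme in the membrane with its catalytic portion facing outward. Sortase A is a transpeptidase that cleaves a sorting motif and ligates the substrate to an acceptor. The record does not describe the specific changes that define the mgSrtA variant. Cells transfected with the construct display the enzyme on their surface so that it can label cells they contact, providing an enzyme-mediated proximity labeling readout for recording cell-cell interactions. The depositor and sequencing-derived records differ by one nucleotide in length but show the same feature architecture.
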