Addgene plasmid #125792: pDisplay-mgSrtA
Purpose: Transfected into cell of interest for membrane expression. The encoded mgSrtA could enable labeling of the interacting cells which is useful for recording cell-cell interactions.
Depositing lab: P. Chen. Publication: Enzyme-Mediated Intercellular Proximity Labeling for Detecting Cell-Cell Interactions. Ge Y, Chen L, Liu S, Zhao J, Zhang H, Chen PR. J Am Chem Soc. 2019 Feb 6;141(5):1833-1837. doi: 10.1021/jacs.8b10286. Epub 2019 Jan 29. PubMed 30676735.
Backbone
  Vector backbone: pDisplay
  Vector type: Mammalian Expression
Growth in bacteria
  Bacterial resistance: Ampicillin, 100 μg/mL
  Growth temperature: 37°C
  Growth strain: DH5alpha
  Copy number: High Copy
Gene/Insert
  Gene/Insert name: mgSrtA
  Species: Synthetic
  Cloning method: Ligation Independent Cloning
Terms and licenses: Academic/Nonprofit Terms; Industry Terms: Not Available to Industry
Depositor comments: The Neomycin/Kanamycin (NeoR/KanR) selection marker contains a coding difference compared to the NCBI reference sequence the functional consequence of which, is unknown. The plasmid is functional for transient transfection but NeoR/KanR resistance should be functionally characterized before attempting use in generating stable cell lines or under selection.
How to cite: pDisplay-mgSrtA was a gift from P. Chen (Addgene plasmid # 125792 ; http://n2t.net/addgene:125792 ; RRID:Addgene_125792)
